Addgene plasmid #237462: pX462-ABE8e-nSaCas9
Purpose: Transfection-based all-in-one base editor plasmid that expresses both adenine base editor (ABE8e-nSaCas9) and single guide RNAs (sgRNA) with BpiI cloning sites to clone sgRNA.
Depositing lab: Thomas Gonatopoulos-Pournatzis. Depositing organization: National Cancer Institute (NCI). Publication: Single-cell exon deletion profiling reveals splicing events that shape gene expression and cell state dynamics. Kumari B, Damodaran AP, Guiblet WM, Xiao MS, Behera AK, On TA, McIntosh CE, Teszler M, Holloway C, Le S, Parab N, Zhao Y, Aregger M, Gonatopoulos-Pournatzis T. Nat Commun. 2026 Feb 3;17(1):1218. doi: 10.1038/s41467-026-68774-w. PubMed 41633991.
Backbone
  Vector backbone: pX459v2
  Backbone manufacturer: Feng Zhang (Addgene plasmid # 62988)
  Vector type: Mammalian Expression, CRISPR
  Selectable markers: Puromycin
Growth in bacteria
  Bacterial resistance: Ampicillin, 100 μg/mL
  Growth temperature: 37°C
  Growth strain: DH5alpha
  Copy number: High Copy
Gene/Insert
  Gene/Insert name: 3xFlag_ABE8e_SaCas9 -6xNLS
  Species: Staphylococcus aureus
  Mutation: D10A
  Promoter: chicken beta-actin promoter & U6
  Tag / fusion protein: 3xFLAG (N terminal on insert)
  Cloning method: Gibson Cloning
Terms and licenses: Academic/Nonprofit Terms; Industry Terms: Not Available to Industry
How to cite: pX462-ABE8e-nSaCas9 was a gift from Thomas Gonatopoulos-Pournatzis (Addgene plasmid # 237462 ; http://n2t.net/addgene:237462 ; RRID:Addgene_237462)
