[The description below was written by a language model from this plasmid's Addgene catalogue record and pLannotate feature annotations shown in this document.]
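Description:
pX462-ABE8e-nSaCas9 is an all-in-one mammalian expression plasmid for adenine base editing, delivered by transfection and built by Gibson cloning on the pX459v2 CRISPR backbone. It is maintained in E. coli as a high-copy plasmid through a ColE1/pUC-type origin and an ampicillin resistance gene (bla with its own promoter). An f1 phage origin is also present. The feature table annotates a single AAV2 inverted terminal repeat, so nothing in the record suggests the plasmid is intended for AAV packaging.

The payload comprises two expression units. A human U6 RNA polymerase III promoter drives the single guide RNA, with BpiI sites for inserting the spacer upstream of a Staphylococcus aureus Cas9 guide scaffold. The annotation also flags a short adjacent fragment resembling the S. pyogenes scaffold. Downstream, a hybrid promoter made of a CMV enhancer, the chicken β-actin promoter and a hybrid intron drives the editor. This is an N-terminally 3xFLAG-tagged fusion of the ABE8e deaminase, annotated as E. coli tadA, to SaCas9 carrying the D10A mutation. The insert name indicates six nuclear localisation signals. D10A converts Cas9 into a nickase, so the guide directs the TadA-derived deaminase to convert adenosine to inosine on the displaced strand while the opposite strand is nicked. The net result is an A•T to G•C change without a double-strand break.

A puromycin N-acetyltransferase coding sequence followed by a bGH polyadenylation signal lies after the editor and allows selection of transfected cells. The table does not annotate how it is linked to the editor. The associated publication concerns exon deletion profiling of splicing events.
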