Features (pLannotate 1.2.2; 18 found; start..end, strand, type, name):
     70..669     +  CDS            PuroR (fragment): puromycin N-acetyltransferase; pac from Streptomyces; confers resistance to puromycin
    703..814     +  polyA_signal   bGH poly(A) signal: bovine growth hormone polyadenylation signal
    919..1059    +  repeat_region  AAV2 ITR: inverted terminal repeat of adeno-associated virus serotype 2 inverted
   1064..1115    -  misc_feature   bom (fragment): basis of mobility region from pBR322
   1134..1589    +  rep_origin     f1 ori (sequence partly withheld): f1 bacteriophage origin of replication; arrow indicates direction of (+) strand synthesis
   1590..1639    -  misc_feature   bom (fragment): basis of mobility region from pBR322
   1741..1776    -  CDS            rop (fragment): Rop protein, which maintains plasmids at low copy number; rop
   1871..1975    +  promoter       AmpR promoter: bla
   1976..2836    +  CDS            AmpR: β-lactamase; bla; confers resistance to ampicillin, carbenicillin, and related antibiotics
   3007..3595    +  rep_origin     ori: high-copy-number ColE1/pMB1/pBR322/pUC origin of replication
   3657..3897    +  promoter       U6 promoter: RNA polymerase III promoter for human U6 snRNA
   3928..3999    +  misc_RNA       Sa gRNA scaffold (fragment): guide RNA scaffold for the Staphylococcus aureus CRISPR/Cas9 system
   4006..4049    +  misc_RNA       gRNA scaffold (fragment): guide RNA scaffold for the Streptococcus pyogenes CRISPR/Cas9 system
   4096..4381    +  enhancer       CMV enhancer: human cytomegalovirus immediate early enhancer; contains an 18-bp deletion relative to the standard CMV enhancer
   4383..4660    +  promoter       chicken β-actin promoter: No description available
   4661..4888    +  intron         hybrid intron: hybrid between chicken β-actin (CBA) and minute virus of mice (MMV) introns (Gray et al., 2011)
   4981..5472    +  CDS            tadA: TADA_ECOLI - Also known as yfhC. Experimental evidence at protein level: Swiss-Prot protein existence level 1. Catalyzes the deamination of adenosine to inosine at the wobble position 34 of tRNA(Arg2). Essential for cell viability. From Escherichia coli (strain K12).
   5584..8739    +  CDS            cas9: CAS9_STAAU - Experimental evidence at protein level: Swiss-Prot protein existence level 1. CRISPR (clustered regularly interspaced short palindromic repeat) is an adaptive immune system that provides protection against mobile genetic elements (viruses, transposable elements and conjugative plasmids). CRISPR clusters contain spacers, sequences complementary to antecedent mobile elements, and target invading nucleic acids. CRISPR clusters are transcribed and processed into CRISPR RNA (crRNA). In type II CRISPR systems correct processing of pre-crRNA requires a trans- encoded small RNA (tracrRNA)
>Addgene plasmid #237462 | pX462-ABE8e-nSaCas9 | addgene full sequence | sequence record 476147 | Addgene NGS Result
GAATTCGGCAGTGGAGAGGGCAGAGGAAGTCTGCTAACATGCGGTGACGTCGAGGAGAATCCTGGCCCAA
TGACCGAGTACAAGCCCACGGTGCGCCTCGCCACCCGCGACGACGTCCCCAGGGCCGTACGCACCCTCGC
CGCCGCGTTCGCCGACTACCCCGCCACGCGCCACACCGTCGATCCGGACCGCCACATCGAGCGGGTCACC
GAGCTGCAAGAACTCTTCCTCACGCGCGTCGGGCTCGACATCGGCAAGGTGTGGGTCGCGGACGACGGCG
CCGCGGTGGCGGTCTGGACCACGCCGGAGAGCGTCGAAGCGGGGGCGGTGTTCGCCGAGATCGGCCCGCG
CATGGCCGAGTTGAGCGGTTCCCGGCTGGCCGCGCAGCAACAGATGGAAGGCCTCCTGGCGCCGCACCGG
CCCAAGGAGCCCGCGTGGTTCCTGGCCACCGTCGGAGTCTCGCCCGACCACCAGGGCAAGGGTCTGGGCA
GCGCCGTCGTGCTCCCCGGAGTGGAGGCGGCCGAGCGCGCCGGGGTGCCCGCCTTCCTGGAGACCTCCGC
GCCCCGCAACCTCCCCTTCTACGAGCGGCTCGGCTTCACCGTCACCGCCGACGTCGAGGTGCCCGAAGGA
CCGCGCACCTGGTGCATGACCCGCAAGCCCGGTGCCTGAGAATTCTAACTAGAGCTCGCTGATCAGCCTC
GACTGTGCCTTCTAGTTGCCAGCCATCTGTTGTTTGCCCCTCCCCCGTGCCTTCCTTGACCCTGGAAGGT
GCCACTCCCACTGTCCTTTCCTAATAAAATGAGGAAATTGCATCGCATTGTCTGAGTAGGTGTCATTCTA
TTCTGGGGGGTGGGGTGGGGCAGGACAGCAAGGGGGAGGATTGGGAAGAGAATAGCAGGCATGCTGGGGA
GCGGCCGCAGGAACCCCTAGTGATGGAGTTGGCCACTCCCTCTCTGCGCGCTCGCTCGCTCACTGAGGCC
GGGCGACCAAAGGTCGCCCGACGCCCGGGCTTTGCCCGGGCGGCCTCAGTGAGCGAGCGAGCGCGCAGCT
GCCTGCAGGGGCGCCTGATGCGGTATTTTCTCCTTACGCATCTGTGCGGTATTTCACACCGCATA
[95 nt withheld, positions 1116-1210]
T
[46 nt withheld, positions 1212-1257]
C
[141 nt withheld, positions 1259-1399]
CCTTTGACGTTGGAGTCCACGTTCTTT
[37 nt withheld, positions 1427-1463]
ACTCTATCTCGGGCTATTCTTTTGATTTATAAGGGATTTTGCCGATTTCGGTCTATTGGTTAAAAAATGA
GCTGATTTAACAAAAATTTAACGCGAATTTTAACAAAATATTAACGTTTACAATTTTATGGTGCACTCTC
AGTACAATCTGCTCTGATGCCGCATAGTTAAGCCAGCCCCGACACCCGCCAACACCCGCTGACGCGCCCT
GACGGGCTTGTCTGCTCCCGGCATCCGCTTACAGACAAGCTGTGACCGTCTCCGGGAGCTGCATGTGTCA
GAGGTTTTCACCGTCATCACCGAAACGCGCGAGACGAAAGGGCCTCGTGATACGCCTATTTTTATAGGTT
AATGTCATGATAATAATGGTTTCTTAGACGTCAGGTGGCACTTTTCGGGGAAATGTGCGCGGAACCCCTA
TTTGTTTATTTTTCTAAATACATTCAAATATGTATCCGCTCATGAGACAATAACCCTGATAAATGCTTCA
ATAATATTGAAAAAGGAAGAGTATGAGTATTCAACATTTCCGTGTCGCCCTTATTCCCTTTTTTGCGGCA
TTTTGCCTTCCTGTTTTTGCTCACCCAGAAACGCTGGTGAAAGTAAAAGATGCTGAAGATCAGTTGGGTG
CACGAGTGGGTTACATCGAACTGGATCTCAACAGCGGTAAGATCCTTGAGAGTTTTCGCCCCGAAGAACG
TTTTCCAATGATGAGCACTTTTAAAGTTCTGCTATGTGGCGCGGTATTATCCCGTATTGACGCCGGGCAA
GAGCAACTCGGTCGCCGCATACACTATTCTCAGAATGACTTGGTTGAGTACTCACCAGTCACAGAAAAGC
ATCTTACGGATGGCATGACAGTAAGAGAATTATGCAGTGCTGCCATAACCATGAGTGATAACACTGCGGC
CAACTTACTTCTGACAACGATCGGAGGACCGAAGGAGCTAACCGCTTTTTTGCACAACATGGGGGATCAT
GTAACTCGCCTTGATCGTTGGGAACCGGAGCTGAATGAAGCCATACCAAACGACGAGCGTGACACCACGA
TGCCTGTAGCAATGGCAACAACGTTGCGCAAACTATTAACTGGCGAACTACTTACTCTAGCTTCCCGGCA
ACAATTAATAGACTGGATGGAGGCGGATAAAGTTGCAGGACCACTTCTGCGCTCGGCCCTTCCGGCTGGC
TGGTTTATTGCTGATAAATCTGGAGCCGGTGAGCGTGGAAGCCGCGGTATCATTGCAGCACTGGGGCCAG
ATGGTAAGCCCTCCCGTATCGTAGTTATCTACACGACGGGGAGTCAGGCAACTATGGATGAACGAAATAG
ACAGATCGCTGAGATAGGTGCCTCACTGATTAAGCATTGGTAACTGTCAGACCAAGTTTACTCATATATA
CTTTAGATTGATTTAAAACTTCATTTTTAATTTAAAAGGATCTAGGTGAAGATCCTTTTTGATAATCTCA
TGACCAAAATCCCTTAACGTGAGTTTTCGTTCCACTGAGCGTCAGACCCCGTAGAAAAGATCAAAGGATC
TTCTTGAGATCCTTTTTTTCTGCGCGTAATCTGCTGCTTGCAAACAAAAAAACCACCGCTACCAGCGGTG
GTTTGTTTGCCGGATCAAGAGCTACCAACTCTTTTTCCGAAGGTAACTGGCTTCAGCAGAGCGCAGATAC
CAAATACTGTTCTTCTAGTGTAGCCGTAGTTAGGCCACCACTTCAAGAACTCTGTAGCACCGCCTACATA
CCTCGCTCTGCTAATCCTGTTACCAGTGGCTGCTGCCAGTGGCGATAAGTCGTGTCTTACCGGGTTGGAC
TCAAGACGATAGTTACCGGATAAGGCGCAGCGGTCGGGCTGAACGGGGGGTTCGTGCACACAGCCCAGCT
TGGAGCGAACGACCTACACCGAACTGAGATACCTACAGCGTGAGCTATGAGAAAGCGCCACGCTTCCCGA
AGGGAGAAAGGCGGACAGGTATCCGGTAAGCGGCAGGGTCGGAACAGGAGAGCGCACGAGGGAGCTTCCA
GGGGGAAACGCCTGGTATCTTTATAGTCCTGTCGGGTTTCGCCACCTCTGACTTGAGCGTCGATTTTTGT
GATGCTCGTCAGGGGGGCGGAGCCTATGGAAAAACGCCAGCAACGCGGCCTTTTTACGGTTCCTGGCCTT
TTGCTGGCCTTTTGCTCACATGTGAGGGCCTATTTCCCATGATTCCTTCATATTTGCATATACGATACAA
GGCTGTTAGAGAGATAATTGGAATTAATTTGACTGTAAACACAAAGATATTAGTACAAAATACGTGACGT
AGAAAGTAATAATTTCTTGGGTAGTTTGCAGTTTTAAAATTATGTTTTAAAATGGACTATCATATGCTTA
CCGTAACTTGAAAGTATTTCGATTTCTTGGCTTTATATATCTTGTGGAAAGGACGAAACACCGGGTCTTC
GAGAAGACCTGTTATAGTACTCTGGAAACAGAATCTACTATAACAAGGCAAAATGCCGTGTTTATCTCGT
CAACTTGTTGGCGAGATTTTTTGTTTTAGAGCTAGAAATAGCAAGTTAAAATAAGGCTAGTCCGTTTTTA
GCGCGTGCGCCAATTCTGCAGACAAATGGCTCTAGAGGTACCCGTTACATAACTTACGGTAAATGGCCCG
CCTGGCTGACCGCCCAACGACCCCCGCCCATTGACGTCAATAGTAACGCCAATAGGGACTTTCCATTGAC
GTCAATGGGTGGAGTATTTACGGTAAACTGCCCACTTGGCAGTACATCAAGTGTATCATATGCCAAGTAC
GCCCCCTATTGACGTCAATGACGGTAAATGGCCCGCCTGGCATTGTGCCCAGTACATGACCTTATGGGAC
TTTCCTACTTGGCAGTACATCTACGTATTAGTCATCGCTATTACCATGGTCGAGGTGAGCCCCACGTTCT
GCTTCACTCTCCCCATCTCCCCCCCCTCCCCACCCCCAATTTTGTATTTATTTATTTTTTAATTATTTTG
TGCAGCGATGGGGGCGGGGGGGGGGGGGGGGCGCGCGCCAGGCGGGGCGGGGCGGGGCGAGGGGCGGGGC
GGGGCGAGGCGGAGAGGTGCGGCGGCAGCCAATCAGAGCGGCGCGCTCCGAAAGTTTCCTTTTATGGCGA
GGCGGCGGCGGCGGCGGCCCTATAAAAAGCGAAGCGCGCGGCGGGCGGGAGTCGCTGCGCGCTGCCTTCG
CCCCGTGCCCCGCTCCGCCGCCGCCTCGCGCCGCCCGCCCCGGCTCTGACTGACCGCGTTACTCCCACAG
GTGAGCGGGCGGGACGGCCCTTCTCCTCCGGGCTGTAATTAGCTGAGCAAGAGGTAAGGGTTTAAGGGAT
GGTTGGTTGGTGGGGTATTAATGTTTAATTACCTGGAGCACCTGCCTGAAATCACTTTTTTTCAGGTTGG
ACCGGTGCCACCATGGACTATAAGGACCACGACGGAGACTACAAGGATCATGATATTGATTACAAAGACG
ATGACGATAAGATGGCCTCTGAGGTGGAGTTTTCCCACGAGTACTGGATGAGACATGCCCTGACCCTGGC
CAAGAGGGCACGGGATGAGAGGGAGGTGCCTGTGGGAGCCGTGCTGGTGCTGAACAATAGAGTGATCGGC
GAGGGCTGGAACAGAGCCATCGGCCTGCACGACCCAACAGCCCATGCCGAAATTATGGCCCTGAGACAGG
GCGGCCTGGTCATGCAGAACTACAGACTGATTGACGCCACCCTGTACGTGACATTCGAGCCTTGCGTGAT
GTGCGCCGGCGCCATGATCCACTCTAGGATCGGCCGCGTGGTGTTTGGCGTGAGGAACTCAAAAAGAGGC
GCCGCAGGCTCCCTGATGAACGTGCTGAACTACCCCGGCATGAATCACCGCGTCGAAATTACCGAGGGAA
TCCTGGCAGATGAATGTGCCGCCCTGCTGTGCGATTTCTATCGGATGCCTAGACAGGTGTTCAATGCTCA
GAAGAAGGCCCAGAGCTCCATCAACTCCGGAGGATCTAGCGGAGGATCCTCTGGCAGCGAGACACCAGGA
ACAAGCGAGTCAGCAACACCAGAGAGCAGTGGCGGCAGCAGCGGGGGGTCAGCTAGCGCTAAGCGAAATT
ACATTCTGGGGCTGGCCATTGGCATTACATCAGTGGGCTATGGCATCATTGACTACGAGACAAGGGACGT
GATCGACGCCGGCGTGAGACTGTTCAAGGAGGCCAACGTGGAGAACAATGAGGGCCGGAGATCCAAGAGG
GGAGCAAGGCGCCTGAAGCGGAGAAGGCGCCACAGAATCCAGAGAGTGAAGAAGCTGCTGTTCGATTACA
ACCTGCTGACCGACCACTCCGAGCTGTCTGGCATCAATCCTTATGAGGCCAGAGTGAAGGGCCTGTCCCA
GAAGCTGTCTGAGGAGGAGTTTAGCGCCGCCCTGCTGCACCTGGCAAAGAGGAGAGGCGTGCACAACGTG
AATGAGGTGGAGGAGGACACCGGCAACGAGCTGTCCACAAAGGAGCAGATCAGCCGCAATTCCAAGGCCC
TGGAGGAGAAGTATGTGGCCGAGCTGCAGCTGGAGCGGCTGAAGAAGGATGGCGAGGTGAGGGGCTCCAT
CAATCGCTTCAAGACCTCTGACTACGTGAAGGAGGCCAAGCAGCTGCTGAAGGTGCAGAAGGCCTACCAC
CAGCTGGATCAGTCCTTTATCGATACATATATCGACCTGCTGGAGACAAGGCGCACATACTATGAGGGAC
CAGGAGAGGGCTCTCCCTTCGGCTGGAAGGACATCAAGGAGTGGTACGAGATGCTGATGGGCCACTGCAC
CTATTTTCCAGAGGAGCTGAGAAGCGTGAAGTACGCCTATAACGCCGATCTGTACAACGCCCTGAATGAC
CTGAACAACCTGGTCATCACCAGGGATGAGAACGAGAAGCTGGAGTACTATGAGAAGTTCCAGATCATCG
AGAACGTGTTCAAGCAGAAGAAGAAGCCTACACTGAAGCAGATCGCCAAGGAGATCCTGGTGAACGAGGA
GGACATCAAGGGCTACCGCGTGACCTCCACAGGCAAGCCAGAGTTCACCAATCTGAAGGTGTATCACGAT
ATCAAGGACATCACAGCCCGGAAGGAGATCATCGAGAACGCCGAGCTGCTGGATCAGATCGCCAAGATCC
TGACCATCTATCAGAGCTCCGAGGACATCCAGGAGGAGCTGACCAACCTGAATAGCGAGCTGACACAGGA
GGAGATCGAGCAGATCAGCAATCTGAAGGGCTACACCGGCACACACAACCTGAGCCTGAAGGCCATCAAT
CTGATCCTGGATGAGCTGTGGCACACAAACGACAATCAGATCGCCATCTTTAACCGGCTGAAGCTGGTGC
CAAAGAAGGTGGACCTGTCCCAGCAGAAGGAGATCCCAACCACACTGGTGGACGATTTCATCCTGTCTCC
CGTGGTGAAGCGGAGCTTCATCCAGAGCATCAAAGTGATCAACGCCATCATCAAGAAGTACGGCCTGCCC
AATGATATCATCATCGAGCTGGCCAGGGAGAAGAACTCCAAGGACGCCCAGAAGATGATCAATGAGATGC
AGAAGAGGAACCGCCAGACCAATGAGCGGATCGAGGAGATCATCAGAACCACAGGCAAGGAGAACGCCAA
GTACCTGATCGAGAAGATCAAGCTGCACGATATGCAGGAGGGCAAGTGTCTGTATTCTCTGGAGGCCATC
CCTCTGGAGGACCTGCTGAACAATCCATTCAACTACGAGGTGGATCACATCATCCCCCGGAGCGTGAGCT
TCGACAATTCTTTTAACAATAAGGTGCTGGTGAAGCAGGAGGAGAACAGCAAGAAGGGCAATAGGACCCC
TTTCCAGTACCTGTCTAGCTCCGATTCTAAGATCAGCTACGAGACATTCAAGAAGCACATCCTGAATCTG
GCCAAGGGCAAGGGCCGCATCAGCAAGACCAAGAAGGAGTACCTGCTGGAGGAGCGGGACATCAACAGAT
TCTCCGTGCAGAAGGACTTCATCAACCGGAATCTGGTGGACACCAGATACGCCACACGCGGCCTGATGAA
TCTGCTGCGGTCTTATTTCAGAGTGAACAATCTGGATGTGAAGGTGAAGAGCATCAACGGCGGCTTCACC
TCCTTTCTGCGGAGAAAGTGGAAGTTTAAGAAGGAGCGCAACAAGGGCTATAAGCACCACGCCGAGGATG
CCCTGATCATCGCCAATGCCGACTTCATCTTTAAGGAGTGGAAGAAGCTGGACAAGGCCAAGAAAGTGAT
GGAGAACCAGATGTTCGAGGAGAAGCAGGCCGAGAGCATGCCCGAGATCGAGACAGAGCAGGAGTACAAG
GAGATTTTCATCACACCTCACCAGATCAAGCACATCAAGGACTTCAAGGACTACAAGTATTCTCACAGGG
TGGATAAGAAGCCCAACCGCAAGCTGATCAATGACACCCTGTATAGCACACGGAAGGACGATAAGGGCAA
TACCCTGATCGTGAACAATCTGAACGGCCTGTACGACAAGGATAATGACAAGCTGAAGAAGCTGATCAAC
AAGTCTCCCGAGAAGCTGCTGATGTACCACCACGATCCTCAGACATATCAGAAGCTGAAGCTGATCATGG
AGCAGTACGGCGACGAGAAGAACCCACTGTATAAGTACTATGAGGAGACAGGCAACTACCTGACAAAGTA
TAGCAAGAAGGATAATGGCCCCGTGATCAAGAAGATCAAGTACTATGGCAACAAGCTGAATGCCCACCTG
GACATCACCGACGATTACCCTAACTCTCGCAATAAGGTGGTGAAGCTGAGCCTGAAGCCATACCGGTTCG
ACGTGTACCTGGACAACGGCGTGTATAAGTTTGTGACAGTGAAGAATCTGGATGTGATCAAGAAGGAGAA
CTACTATGAGGTGAACAGCAAGTGCTACGAGGAGGCCAAGAAGCTGAAGAAGATCAGCAACCAGGCCGAG
TTCATCGCCTCTTTTTACAAGAATGACCTGATCAAGATCAATGGCGAGCTGTATAGAGTGATCGGCGTGA
ACAATGATCTGCTGAACAGAATCGAAGTGAATATGATCGACATCACCTACAGGGAGTATCTGGAGAACAT
GAATGATAAGAGGCCCCCTCATATCATCAAGACCATCGCCTCTAAGACACAGAGCATCAAGAAGTACAGC
ACAGACATCCTGGGGAACCTGTATGAAGTCAAGAGCAAGAAACATCCTCAGATTATCAAGAAAGGCAGAA
TTGGGCCTGCTGCTAAACGTGTTAAGCTTGATGGGGGTAGCCCGGCAGCCAAGAGAGTCAAACTCGACGG
CGGCTCCCCAGCGGCAAAAAGGGTGAAACTAGACGGGGGTAGCCCCGCCGCGAAGCGTGTAAAGCTGGAT
GGAGGATCGCCTGCGGCTAAGCGAGTCAAATTAGACGGTGGGTCACCGGCTGCAAAGCGCGTCAAATTGG
AT
